>Addgene plasmid #45453 | pBAD/HisB-iRFP670 | depositor full sequence | sequence record 63488 | pBAD/HisB-iRFP670 sequence 5010 bps
AAGAAACCAATTGTCCATATTGCATCAGACATTGCCGTCACTGCGTCTTTTACTGGCTCTTCTCGCTAAC
CAAACCGGTAACCCCGCTTATTAAAAGCATTCTGTAACAAAGCGGGACCAAAGCCATGACAAAAACGCGT
AACAAAAGTGTCTATAATCACGGCAGAAAAGTCCACATTGATTATTTGCACGGCGTCACACTTTGCTATG
CCATAGCATTTTTATCCATAAGATTAGCGGATCCTACCTGACGCTTTTTATCGCAACTCTCTACTGTTTC
TCCATACCCGTTTTTTGGGCTAACAGGAGGAATTAACCATGGGGGGTTCTCATCATCATCATCATCATGG
TATGGCTAGCATGACTGGTGGACAGCAAATGGGTCGGGATCTGTACGACGATGACGATAAGGATCCGAGC
TCGAGATCTATGCCGCGTAAGGTCGATCTCACCTCCTGCGATCGCGAGCCGATCCACATCCCCGGCAGCA
TTCAGCCGTGCGGCTGCCTGCTAGCCTGCGACGCGCAGGCGGTGCGGATCACGCGCATTACGGAAAATGC
CGGCGCGTTCTTTGGACGCGAAACTCCGCGGGTCGGTGAGCTACTCGCCGATTACTTCGGCGAGACCGAA
GCCCATGCGCTGCGCAACGCACTGGCGCAGTCCTCCGATCCAAAGCGACCGGCGCTGATCTTCGGTTGGC
GCGACGGCCTGACCGGCCGCACCTTCGACATCTCACTGCATCGCCATGACGGTACATCGATCATCGAGTT
CGAGCCTGCGGCGGCCGAACAGGCCGACAATCCGCTGCGGCTGACGCGGCAGATCATCGCGCGCACCAAA
GAACTGAAGTCGCTCGAAGAGATGGCCGCACGGGTGCCGCGCTATCTGCAGGCGATGCTCGGCTATCACC
GCGTGATGTTGTACCGCTTCGCGGACGACGGCTCCGGGATGGTGATCGGCGAGGCGAAGCGCAGCGACCT
CGAGAGCTTTCTCGGTCAGCACTTTCCGGCGTCGCTGGTCCCGCAGCAGGCGCGGCTACTGTACTTGAAG
AACGCGATCCGCGTGGTCTCGGATTCGCGCGGCATCAGCAGCCGGATCGTGCCCGAGCACGACGCCTCCG
GCGCCGCGCTCGATCTGTCGTTCGCGCACCTGCGCAGCATCTCGCCCTGCCATCTCGAATTTCTGCGGAA
CATGGGCGTCAGCGCCTCGATGTCGCTGTCGATCATCATTGACGGCACGCTATGGGGATTGATCATCTGT
CATCATTACGAGCCGCGTGCCGTGCCGATGGCGCAGCGCGTCGCGGCCGAAATGTTCGCCGACTTCTTAT
CGCTGCACTTCACCGCCGCCCACCACCAACGCTAAGAATTCGAAGCTTGGCTGTTTTGGCGGATGAGAGA
AGATTTTCAGCCTGATACAGATTAAATCAGAACGCAGAAGCGGTCTGATAAAACAGAATTTGCCTGGCGG
CAGTAGCGCGGTGGTCCCACCTGACCCCATGCCGAACTCAGAAGTGAAACGCCGTAGCGCCGATGGTAGT
GTGGGGTCTCCCCATGCGAGAGTAGGGAACTGCCAGGCATCAAATAAAACGAAAGGCTCAGTCGAAAGAC
TGGGCCTTTCGTTTTATCTGTTGTTTGTCGGTGAACGCTCTCCTGAGTAGGACAAATCCGCCGGGAGCGG
ATTTGAACGTTGCGAAGCAACGGCCCGGAGGGTGGCGGGCAGGACGCCCGCCATAAACTGCCAGGCATCA
AATTAAGCAGAAGGCCATCCTGACGGATGGCCTTTTTGCGTTTCTACAAACTCTTTTGTTTATTTTTCTA
AATACATTCAAATATGTATCCGCTCATGAGACAATAACCCTGATAAATGCTTCAATAATATTGAAAAAGG
AAGAGTATGAGTATTCAACATTTCCGTGTCGCCCTTATTCCCTTTTTTGCGGCATTTTGCCTTCCTGTTT
TTGCTCACCCAGAAACGCTGGTGAAAGTAAAAGATGCTGAAGATCAGTTGGGTGCACGAGTGGGTTACAT
CGAACTGGATCTCAACAGCGGTAAGATCCTTGAGAGTTTTCGCCCCGAAGAACGTTTTCCAATGATGAGC
ACTTTTAAAGTTCTGCTATGTGGCGCGGTATTATCCCGTGTTGACGCCGGGCAAGAGCAACTCGGTCGCC
GCATACACTATTCTCAGAATGACTTGGTTGAGTACTCACCAGTCACAGAAAAGCATCTTACGGATGGCAT
GACAGTAAGAGAATTATGCAGTGCTGCCATAACCATGAGTGATAACACTGCGGCCAACTTACTTCTGACA
ACGATCGGAGGACCGAAGGAGCTAACCGCTTTTTTGCACAACATGGGGGATCATGTAACTCGCCTTGATC
GTTGGGAACCGGAGCTGAATGAAGCCATACCAAACGACGAGCGTGACACCACGATGCCTGTAGCAATGGC
AACAACGTTGCGCAAACTATTAACTGGCGAACTACTTACTCTAGCTTCCCGGCAACAATTAATAGACTGG
ATGGAGGCGGATAAAGTTGCAGGACCACTTCTGCGCTCGGCCCTTCCGGCTGGCTGGTTTATTGCTGATA
AATCTGGAGCCGGTGAGCGTGGGTCTCGCGGTATCATTGCAGCACTGGGGCCAGATGGTAAGCCCTCCCG
TATCGTAGTTATCTACACGACGGGGAGTCAGGCAACTATGGATGAACGAAATAGACAGATCGCTGAGATA
GGTGCCTCACTGATTAAGCATTGGTAACTGTCAGACCAAGTTTACTCATATATACTTTAGATTGATTTAA
AACTTCATTTTTAATTTAAAAGGATCTAGGTGAAGATCCTTTTTGATAATCTCATGACCAAAATCCCTTA
ACGTGAGTTTTCGTTCCACTGAGCGTCAGACCCCGTAGAAAAGATCAAAGGATCTTCTTGAGATCCTTTT
TTTCTGCGCGTAATCTGCTGCTTGCAAACAAAAAAACCACCGCTACCAGCGGTGGTTTGTTTGCCGGATC
AAGAGCTACCAACTCTTTTTCCGAAGGTAACTGGCTTCAGCAGAGCGCAGATACCAAATACTGTCCTTCT
AGTGTAGCCGTAGTTAGGCCACCACTTCAAGAACTCTGTAGCACCGCCTACATACCTCGCTCTGCTAATC
CTGTTACCAGTGGCTGCTGCCAGTGGCGATAAGTCGTGTCTTACCGGGTTGGACTCAAGACGATAGTTAC
CGGATAAGGCGCAGCGGTCGGGCTGAACGGGGGGTTCGTGCACACAGCCCAGCTTGGAGCGAACGACCTA
CACCGAACTGAGATACCTACAGCGTGAGCTATGAGAAAGCGCCACGCTTCCCGAAGGGAGAAAGGCGGAC
AGGTATCCGGTAAGCGGCAGGGTCGGAACAGGAGAGCGCACGAGGGAGCTTCCAGGGGGAAACGCCTGGT
ATCTTTATAGTCCTGTCGGGTTTCGCCACCTCTGACTTGAGCGTCGATTTTTGTGATGCTCGTCAGGGGG
GCGGAGCCTATGGAAAAACGCCAGCAACGCGGCCTTTTTACGGTTCCTGGCCTTTTGCTGGCCTTTTGCT
CACATGTTCTTTCCTGCGTTATCCCCTGATTCTGTGGATAACCGTATTACCGCCTTTGAGTGAGCTGATA
CCGCTCGCCGCAGCCGAACGACCGAGCGCAGCGAGTCAGTGAGCGAGGAAGCGGAAGAGCGCCTGATGCG
GTATTTTCTCCTTACGCATCTGTGCGGTATTTCACACCGCATATGGTGCACTCTCAGTACAATCTGCTCT
GATGCCGCATAGTTAAGCCAGTATACACTCCGCTATCGCTACGTGACTGGGTCATGGCTGCGCCCCGACA
CCCGCCAACACCCGCTGACGCGCCCTGACGGGCTTGTCTGCTCCCGGCATCCGCTTACAGACAAGCTGTG
ACCGTCTCCGGGAGCTGCATGTGTCAGAGGTTTTCACCGTCATCACCGAAACGCGCGAGGCAGCAGATCA
ATTCGCGCGCGAAGGCGAAGCGGCATGCATAATGTGCCTGTCAAATGGACGAAGCAGGGATTCTGCAAAC
CCTATGCTACTCCGTCAAGCCGTCAATTGTCTGATTCGTTACCAATTATGACAACTTGACGGCTACATCA
TTCACTTTTTCTTCACAACCGGCACGGAACTCGCTCGGGCTGGCCCCGGTGCATTTTTTAAATACCCGCG
AGAAATAGAGTTGATCGTCAAAACCAACATTGCGACCGACGGTGGCGATAGGCATCCGGGTGGTGCTCAA
AAGCAGCTTCGCCTGGCTGATACGTTGGTCCTCGCGCCAGCTTAAGACGCTAATCCCTAACTGCTGGCGG
AAAAGATGTGACAGACGCGACGGCGACAAGCAAACATGCTGTGCGACGCTGGCGATATCAAAATTGCTGT
CTGCCAGGTGATCGCTGATGTACTGACAAGCCTCGCGTACCCGATTATCCATCGGTGGATGGAGCGACTC
GTTAATCGCTTCCATGCGCCGCAGTAACAATTGCTCAAGCAGATTTATCGCCAGCAGCTCCGAATAGCGC
CCTTCCCCTTGCCCGGCGTTAATGATTTGCCCAAACAGGTCGCTGAAATGCGGCTGGTGCGCTTCATCCG
GGCGAAAGAACCCCGTATTGGCAAATATTGACGGCCAGTTAAGCCATTCATGCCAGTAGGCGCGCGGACG
AAAGTAAACCCACTGGTGATACCATTCGCGAGCCTCCGGATGACGACCGTAGTGATGAATCTCTCCTGGC
GGGAACAGCAAAATATCACCCGGTCGGCAAACAAATTCTCGTCCCTGATTTTTCACCACCCCCTGACCGC
GAATGGTGAGATTGAGAATATAACCTTTCATTCCCAGCGGTCGGTCGATAAAAAAATCGAGATAACCGTT
GGCCTCAATCGGCGTTAAACCCGCCACCAGATGGGCATTAAACGAGTATCCCGGCAGCAGGGGATCATTT
TGCGCTTCAGCCATACTTTTCATACTCCCGCCATTCAGAG
Features (pLannotate 1.2.2; 14 found; start..end, strand, type, name):
      1..285     +  promoter       araBAD promoter: araBAD; promoter of the L-arabinose operon of E. coli; the araC regulatory gene is transcribed in the opposite direction (Guzman et al., 1995)
    331..351     +  CDS            capTEV™ (fragment): composite tag for in vivo biotinylation, TEV protease cleavage, and 6xHis tagging
    352..384     +  CDS            T7 tag (gene 10 leader): leader peptide from bacteriophage T7 gene 10 promotes efficient translation in E. coli
    388..411     +  CDS            Xpress™ tag: Xpress™ epitope tag, including an enterokinase recognition and cleavage site
    430..1362    +  CDS            iRFP670: iRFP670 is a basic (constitutively fluorescent) near ir fluorescent protein published in 2013, derived from Rhodopseudomonas palustris CGA009. It has low acid sensitivity. It requires the cofactor biliverdin for fluorescence.
   1462..1577    +  ncRNA          5S rRNA: Accession: RF00001 - 5S ribosomal RNA
   1581..1667    +  terminator     rrnB T1 terminator: Escherichia coli rrnB; transcription terminator T1 from the E. coli rrnB gene
   1759..1786    +  terminator     rrnB T2 terminator: transcription terminator T2 from the E. coli rrnB gene
   1805..1896    +  promoter       AmpR promoter: bla
   1897..2757    +  CDS            AmpR: β-lactamase; bla; confers resistance to ampicillin, carbenicillin, and related antibiotics
   2928..3516    +  rep_origin     ori: high-copy-number ColE1/pMB1/pBR322/pUC origin of replication
   3702..3842    -  misc_feature   bom: basis of mobility region from pBR322
   3944..3984    -  CDS            rop (fragment): Rop protein, which maintains plasmids at low copy number; rop
   4106..4984    -  CDS            araC: L-arabinose regulatory protein; araC
