[The description below was written by a language model from this plasmid's Addgene catalogue record and pLannotate feature annotations shown in this document.]
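Description:
pBAD/HisB-iRFP670 is a 5,010 bp bacterial expression plasmid built on the commercial pBAD/HisB backbone, carrying the near-infrared fluorescent protein iRFP670 under arabinose-inducible control. It is propagated in E. coli through a ColE1/pBR322-type origin, accompanied by the pBR322 bom region and only a fragment of rop. The catalogue entry lists the plasmid as low copy, although the automated annotation labels this origin family generically as high copy. Selection is by ampicillin, through the β-lactamase gene driven by its own promoter.

The 936 bp insert was cloned between BglII and EcoRI sites, both of which are retained. It encodes iRFP670, an engineered derivative of the Rhodopseudomonas palustris bacteriophytochrome RpBphP6 carrying fifteen amino-acid substitutions relative to the parent. Transcription is driven by the araBAD promoter, with the divergently oriented araC gene supplying the regulator that represses the promoter in the absence of L-arabinose and activates it when the sugar is present, giving tight, titratable expression. Upstream of the coding sequence lies the vector's N-terminal leader: a short match annotated as a fragment of a composite tag, most likely the 6xHis portion implied by the backbone name, followed by the T7 gene 10 leader that promotes efficient translation and the Xpress epitope with its enterokinase cleavage site. The protein should therefore be made as a fusion suited to affinity purification and tag removal. The rrnB T1 and T2 terminators, with adjacent 5S rRNA sequence, end the transcript.

iRFP670 needs biliverdin as its chromophore to fluoresce, and no biliverdin-producing gene is annotated on this plasmid. The construct suits inducible production of the protein in E. coli for purification and characterisation, in the context of work developing near-infrared proteins for multicolour in vivo imaging.
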