Addgene plasmid #45453: pBAD/HisB-iRFP670
Depositing lab: Vladislav Verkhusha. Depositing organization: Albert Einstein College of Medicine. Publication: Near-infrared fluorescent proteins for multicolor in vivo imaging. Shcherbakova DM, Verkhusha VV. Nat Methods. 2013 Jun 16. doi: 10.1038/nmeth.2521. PubMed 23770755.
Backbone
  Vector backbone: pBAD/HisB
  Backbone manufacturer: Invitrogen
  Backbone size w/o insert (bp): 4074
  Total vector size (bp): 5010
  Vector type: Bacterial Expression
Growth in bacteria
  Bacterial resistance: Ampicillin, 100 μg/mL
  Growth temperature: 37°C
  Growth strain: DH5alpha
  Copy number: Low Copy
Gene/Insert
  Gene/Insert name: iRFP670
  Species: Rhodopseudomonas palustris
  Insert size (bp): 936
  Mutation: T2A, S45T, V116I, D124E, M170L, K180M, D202L, I203V, I219V, R233H, V251I, V254C, Y258F, A283I, F307L relative to RpBphP6
  GenBank ID: KC991142
  Promoter: araBAD
  Cloning method: Restriction Enzyme; 5′ cloning site BglII (not destroyed); 3′ cloning site EcoRI (not destroyed)
  Sequencing primers: 5′ pBAD-fwd; 3′ pBAD-rev
Terms and licenses: Academic/Nonprofit Terms; Industry Terms: Not Available to Industry
How to cite: pBAD/HisB-iRFP670 was a gift from Vladislav Verkhusha (Addgene plasmid # 45453 ; http://n2t.net/addgene:45453 ; RRID:Addgene_45453)
