>Addgene plasmid #45453 | pBAD/HisB-iRFP670 | addgene partial sequence | sequence record 64681 | pBAD_fwd
CTACCTGACGCTTTTTATCGCAACTCTCTACTGTTTCTCCATACCCGTTTTTTGGGCTAACAGGAGGAAT
TAACCATGGGGGGTTCTCATCATCATCATCATCATGGTATGGCTAGCATGACTGGTGGACAGCAAATGGG
TCGGGATCTGTACGACGATGACGATAAGGATCCGAGCTCGAGATCTATGCCGCGTAAGGTCGATCTCACC
TCCTGCGATCGCGAGCCGATCCACATCCCCGGCAGCATTCAGCCGTGCGGCTGCCTGCTAGCCTGCGACG
CGCAGGCGGTGCGGATCACGCGCATTACGGAAAATGCCGGCGCGTTCTTTGGACGCGAAACTCCGCGGGT
CGGTGAGCTACTCGCCGATTACTTCGGCGAGACCGAAGCCCATGCGCTGCGCAACGCACTGGCGCAGTCC
TCCGATCCAAAGCGACCGGCGCTGATCTTCGGTTGGCGCGACGGCCTGACCGGCCGCACCTTCGACATCT
CACTGCATCGCCATGACGGTACATCGATCATCGAGTTCGAGCCTGCGGCGGCCGAACAGGCCGACAATCC
GCTGCGGCTGACGCGGCAGATCATCGCGCGCACCAAAGAACTGAAGTCGCTCGAAGAGATGGCCGCACGG
GTGCCGCGCTATCTGCAGGCGATGCTCGGCTATCACCGCGTGATGTTGTACCGCTTCGCGGACGACGGCT
CCGGGATGGTGATCGGCGAGGCGAAGCGCAGCGACCTCGAGAGCTTTCTCGGTCAGCACTTTCCGGCGTC
GCTGGTCCCGCAGCAGGCGCGGCTACTGTACTTGAAGAACGCGATCCGCGTGGTCTCGGATTCGCGCGGC
ATCAGCAGCCGGATCGTGCCCGAGCACGACGCCTCCGGCGCCGCGCTCGATCTGTCGTTCGCGCACCTGC
GCAGCATCTCGCCCTGCCATCTCGAATTTCTGCGG
