>Addgene plasmid #45453 | pBAD/HisB-iRFP670 | addgene partial sequence | sequence record 64685 | pBAD-rev
AACAGCCAAGCTTCGAATTCTTAGCGTTGGTGGTGGGCGGCGGTGAAGTGCAGCGATAAGAAGTCGGCGA
ACATTTCGGCCGCGACGCGCTGCGCCATCGGCACGGCACGCGGCTCGTAATGATGACAGATGATCAATCC
CCATAGCGTGCCGTCAATGATGATCGACAGCGACATCGAGGCGCTGACGCCCATGTTCCGCAGAAATTCG
AGATGGCAGGGCGAGATGCTGCGCAGGTGCGCGAACGACAGATCGAGCGCGGCGCCGGAGGCGTCGTGCT
CGGGCACGATCCGGCTGCTGATGCCGCGCGAATCCGAGACCACGCGGATCGCGTTCTTCAAGTACAGTAG
CCGCGCCTGCTGCGGGACCAGCGACGCCGGAAAGTGCTGACCGAGAAAGCTCTCGAGGTCGCTGCGCTTC
GCCTCGCCGATCACCATCCCGGAGCCGTCGTCCGCGAAGCGGTACAACATCACGCGGTGATAGCCGAGCA
TCGCCTGCAGATAGCGCGGCACCCGTGCGGCCATCTCTTCGAGCGACTTCAGTTCTTTGGTGCGCGCGAT
GATCTGCCGCGTCAGCCGCAGCGGATTGTCGGCCTGTTCGGCCGCCGCAGGCTCGAACTCGATGATCGAT
GTACCGTCATGGCGATGCAGTGAGATGTCGAAGGTGCGGCCGGTCAGGCCGTCGCGCCAACCGAAGATCA
GCGCCGGTCGCTTTGGATCGGAGGACTGCGCCAGTGCGTTGCGCAGCGCATGGGCTTCGGTCTCGCCGAA
GTAATCGGCGAGTAGCTCACCGACCCGCGGAGTTTCGCGTC
